Addgene plasmid #108946: pBADM11-HMGR
Purpose: heterologous expression of HMGR of S. solfataricus in E. coli
Depositing lab: Frank Schulz. Depositing organization: Ruhr-Universitaet Bochum. Publication: An in vitro Biosynthesis of Sesquiterpenes starting from Acetic Acid. Schulz F, Dirkmann M, Nowack J. Chembiochem. 2018 Aug 7. doi: 10.1002/cbic.201800128. PubMed 30085399.
Backbone
  Vector backbone: pBADM11
  Vector type: Bacterial Expression
Growth in bacteria
  Bacterial resistance: Ampicillin, 100 μg/mL
  Growth temperature: 30°C
  Growth strain: DH5alpha
  Copy number: High Copy
Gene/Insert
  Gene/Insert name: HMG-CoA reductase (HMGR)
  Species: Sulfolobus solfataricus
  Tag / fusion protein: His6-Tag (N terminal on backbone)
  Cloning method: Restriction Enzyme; 5′ cloning site unknown (unknown if destroyed); 3′ cloning site unknown (unknown if destroyed)
Terms and licenses: Academic/Nonprofit Terms; Industry Terms: Not Available to Industry
Depositor comments: Wild Type Gene
How to cite: pBADM11-HMGR was a gift from Frank Schulz (Addgene plasmid # 108946 ; http://n2t.net/addgene:108946 ; RRID:Addgene_108946)
