[The description below was written by a language model from this plasmid's Addgene catalogue record and pLannotate feature annotations shown in this document.]
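Description:
pBADM11-HMGR is a bacterial expression plasmid of about 5.3 kb, built on the pBADM11 backbone, for arabinose-inducible production in E. coli of the HMG-CoA reductase (HMGR, hmgA) from the thermophilic archaeon Sulfolobus (Saccharolobus) solfataricus. It replicates from a ColE1/pMB1-type origin and is catalogued as high copy. Only a short fragment of rop remains, and the pBR322 bom region is present. Selection is by ampicillin through the bla β-lactamase gene under its own promoter.

The expression cassette is driven by the araBAD promoter. The regulator gene araC is carried on the plasmid in the opposite orientation, so transcription is kept low without L-arabinose and switched on when it is added. Downstream of the promoter lies a backbone-encoded N-terminal His6 tag, followed by a short segment annotated as a fragment of a TEV-containing composite tag. This most likely represents a TEV protease cleavage site for removing the tag, although the record does not say so explicitly. The wild-type hmgA coding sequence follows, encoding the enzyme that converts HMG-CoA to mevalonate. Transcription ends in an rrnB-derived region that includes a 5S rRNA segment and the T1 and T2 terminators. The restriction sites used for cloning are not recorded.

The depositor's sequence and the repository's sequencing result differ by one nucleotide in length, in the region between the T2 terminator and the AmpR promoter, and carry identical annotations. The plasmid is intended for heterologous expression and His-tag affinity purification of the reductase. The associated work concerns in vitro enzymatic biosynthesis of sesquiterpenes from acetic acid, where this enzyme would supply the mevalonate-forming step.
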