Features (pLannotate 1.2.2; 13 found; start..end, strand, type, name):
      1..285     +  promoter       araBAD promoter: araBAD; promoter of the L-arabinose operon of E. coli; the araC regulatory gene is transcribed in the opposite direction (Guzman et al., 1995)
    325..343     +  CDS            7xHis (fragment): 6xHis affinity tag
    372..392     +  CDS            capTEV™ (fragment): composite tag for in vivo biotinylation, TEV protease cleavage, and 6xHis tagging
    403..1629    +  CDS            hmgA: HMDH_SACS2 - Experimental evidence at protein level: Swiss-Prot protein existence level 1. Converts HMG-CoA to mevalonate. From Saccharolobus solfataricus (strain ATCC 35092 / DSM 1617 / JCM 11322 / P2) (Sulfolobus solfataricus).
   1743..1858    +  ncRNA          5S rRNA: Accession: RF00001 - 5S ribosomal RNA
   1862..1948    +  terminator     rrnB T1 terminator: Escherichia coli rrnB; transcription terminator T1 from the E. coli rrnB gene
   2040..2067    +  terminator     rrnB T2 terminator: transcription terminator T2 from the E. coli rrnB gene
   2087..2178    +  promoter       AmpR promoter: bla
   2179..3039    +  CDS            AmpR: β-lactamase; bla; confers resistance to ampicillin, carbenicillin, and related antibiotics
   3210..3798    +  rep_origin     ori: high-copy-number ColE1/pMB1/pBR322/pUC origin of replication
   3984..4124    -  misc_feature   bom: basis of mobility region from pBR322
   4226..4266    -  CDS            rop (fragment): Rop protein, which maintains plasmids at low copy number; rop
   4388..5266    -  CDS            araC: L-arabinose regulatory protein; araC
>Addgene plasmid #108946 | pBADM11-HMGR | depositor full sequence | sequence record 205434 | pBADM11-HMGR sequence 5292 bps
AAGAAACCAATTGTCCATATTGCATCAGACATTGCCGTCACTGCGTCTTTTACTGGCTCTTCTCGCTAAC
CAAACCGGTAACCCCGCTTATTAAAAGCATTCTGTAACAAAGCGGGACCAAAGCCATGACAAAAACGCGT
AACAAAAGTGTCTATAATCACGGCAGAAAAGTCCACATTGATTATTTGCACGGCGTCACACTTTGCTATG
CCATAGCATTTTTATCCATAAGATTAGCGGATCCTACCTGACGCTTTTTATCGCAACTCTCTACTGTTTC
TCCATACCCGTTTTTTGGGCTAACAGGAGGAATTAACCATGAAACATCACCATCACCATCACCCCATGAG
CGATTACGACATCCCCACTACTGAGAATCTTTATTTTCAGGGCGCCATGGCGATGAAAATTGATGAAGTG
GTTGAAAAGTTAGTAAAGGGAGAAATTTCTTTTCATGAAGTTGACAATTTATTAGAAGCAAATGCTGCAA
TGGTTGCGAGGAGGCTTGCATTAGAGAAGATTGTAGGAGTCGGTCTTCCCTCAATTGGTTCTACAGTTAT
TGATTATAGTGAGATAAAAAATAAAAATGCCGAAAATGTGATTGGAGCAATACAAATACCATTAGGTATA
GTGGGGCCAATTAGAGTCAATGGTGATTACGCAAAGGGCGATTTCTATGTACCTATGGCGACGACAGAAG
GAGCGCTAATAGCCAGTGTAAATAGGGGTATCAAGGCTGTTACACTAAGTGGGGGAGTTAGGGCTAAGGT
TTTAAAGGATGAAATGACGAGAGCCCCCGTTTTTAAGTTTGATTCAATAGAACAGATACCGAATTTTCTA
AAGTTCATAGAGGAGAATCTTGAGAAGATAAGGAATATAGCCAATTCTACCTCTCATCATGGTAAATTAA
AATCCATTACACCTTTCGTACTAGGCAATAATGTTTGGCTTAGATTTTCCTTTGAAACTGGTGATGCTAT
GGGGATGAACATGGTTACGATAGCAGTTGAAAAAGTATGTGAGTTTATAGAGGAAAACTTCCCATCAGCT
GATTGTTTAGCTGTAAGCGGAAATATGTGTAGTGATAAGAAACAGACCAATGTCAATAGCCTCTTCGGTA
GAGGTAAAACTGTAGTGGCTGAGGCTCTCATCAAGAAGGATGTTATAAGGAATATATTACACTCTAATGC
TCAACTAATTCATGATATAAATCTACGGAAGAATTGGCTCGGGACAGCAAGAGCAGGATCCTTATCTCAA
TTTAATGCTCATTTCGCAAACATAGTCACAGCAATCTTTATAGCTACTGGCCAAGATGTAGCTCAAATAG
TTGAGAGTAGTTCTGGATATACATGGACTGAAGTAAGAGGAGAGGACTTATATATATCAGTTACACTGCC
CTCGTTAGAAGTAGGAACTGTAGGAGGAGGTACAAGGTTACCTACCCAGAAAGAAGCCCTATCCATTATG
GGAGTTTACGGCAGTGGAAATCCACCTGGCTCTAATGCTAAGAAATTAGCTGAGATCATAGCTTCTACTG
TACTATCTGGGGAACTTAATCTCCTAGCTGCTTTATCCAACAAGGAGTTAGGTAAGGCTCACGCTAAACT
TGGAAGAGCTATGAAAGTCTAATAAGCTTGCGGCCGCACTCGAGAGCTTGGCTGTTTTGGCGGATGAGAG
AAGATTTTCAGCCTGATACAGATTAAATCAGAACGCAGAAGCGGTCTGATAAAACAGAATTTGCCTGGCG
GCAGTAGCGCGGTGGTCCCACCTGACCCCATGCCGAACTCAGAAGTGAAACGCCGTAGCGCCGATGGTAG
TGTGGGGTCTCCCCATGCGAGAGTAGGGAACTGCCAGGCATCAAATAAAACGAAAGGCTCAGTCGAAAGA
CTGGGCCTTTCGTTTTATCTGTTGTTTGTCGGTGAACGCTCTCCTGAGTAGGACAAATCCGCCGGGAGCG
GATTTGAACGTTGCGAAGCAACGGCCCGGAGGGTGGCGGGCAGGACGCCCGCCATAAACTGCCAGGCATC
AAATTAAGCAGAAGGCCATCCTGACGGATGGCCTTTTTGCGTTTCTACAAACTCTTTTTGTTTATTTTTC
TAAATACATTCAAATATGTATCCGCTCATGAGACAATAACCCTGATAAATGCTTCAATAATATTGAAAAA
GGAAGAGTATGAGTATTCAACATTTCCGTGTCGCCCTTATTCCCTTTTTTGCGGCATTTTGCCTTCCTGT
TTTTGCTCACCCAGAAACGCTGGTGAAAGTAAAAGATGCTGAAGATCAGTTGGGTGCACGAGTGGGTTAC
ATCGAACTGGATCTCAACAGCGGTAAGATCCTTGAGAGTTTTCGCCCCGAAGAACGTTTTCCAATGATGA
GCACTTTTAAAGTTCTGCTATGTGGCGCGGTATTATCCCGTGTTGACGCCGGGCAAGAGCAACTCGGTCG
CCGCATACACTATTCTCAGAATGACTTGGTTGAGTACTCACCAGTCACAGAAAAGCATCTTACGGATGGC
ATGACAGTAAGAGAATTATGCAGTGCTGCCATAACCATGAGTGATAACACTGCGGCCAACTTACTTCTGA
CAACGATCGGAGGACCGAAGGAGCTAACCGCTTTTTTGCACAACATGGGGGATCATGTAACTCGCCTTGA
TCGTTGGGAACCGGAGCTGAATGAAGCCATACCAAACGACGAGCGTGACACCACGATGCCTGTAGCAATG
GCAACAACGTTGCGCAAACTATTAACTGGCGAACTACTTACTCTAGCTTCCCGGCAACAATTAATAGACT
GGATGGAGGCGGATAAAGTTGCAGGACCACTTCTGCGCTCGGCCCTTCCGGCTGGCTGGTTTATTGCTGA
TAAATCTGGAGCCGGTGAGCGTGGGTCTCGCGGTATCATTGCAGCACTGGGGCCAGATGGTAAGCCCTCC
CGTATCGTAGTTATCTACACGACGGGGAGTCAGGCAACTATGGATGAACGAAATAGACAGATCGCTGAGA
TAGGTGCCTCACTGATTAAGCATTGGTAACTGTCAGACCAAGTTTACTCATATATACTTTAGATTGATTT
AAAACTTCATTTTTAATTTAAAAGGATCTAGGTGAAGATCCTTTTTGATAATCTCATGACCAAAATCCCT
TAACGTGAGTTTTCGTTCCACTGAGCGTCAGACCCCGTAGAAAAGATCAAAGGATCTTCTTGAGATCCTT
TTTTTCTGCGCGTAATCTGCTGCTTGCAAACAAAAAAACCACCGCTACCAGCGGTGGTTTGTTTGCCGGA
TCAAGAGCTACCAACTCTTTTTCCGAAGGTAACTGGCTTCAGCAGAGCGCAGATACCAAATACTGTCCTT
CTAGTGTAGCCGTAGTTAGGCCACCACTTCAAGAACTCTGTAGCACCGCCTACATACCTCGCTCTGCTAA
TCCTGTTACCAGTGGCTGCTGCCAGTGGCGATAAGTCGTGTCTTACCGGGTTGGACTCAAGACGATAGTT
ACCGGATAAGGCGCAGCGGTCGGGCTGAACGGGGGGTTCGTGCACACAGCCCAGCTTGGAGCGAACGACC
TACACCGAACTGAGATACCTACAGCGTGAGCTATGAGAAAGCGCCACGCTTCCCGAAGGGAGAAAGGCGG
ACAGGTATCCGGTAAGCGGCAGGGTCGGAACAGGAGAGCGCACGAGGGAGCTTCCAGGGGGAAACGCCTG
GTATCTTTATAGTCCTGTCGGGTTTCGCCACCTCTGACTTGAGCGTCGATTTTTGTGATGCTCGTCAGGG
GGGCGGAGCCTATGGAAAAACGCCAGCAACGCGGCCTTTTTACGGTTCCTGGCCTTTTGCTGGCCTTTTG
CTCACATGTTCTTTCCTGCGTTATCCCCTGATTCTGTGGATAACCGTATTACCGCCTTTGAGTGAGCTGA
TACCGCTCGCCGCAGCCGAACGACCGAGCGCAGCGAGTCAGTGAGCGAGGAAGCGGAAGAGCGCCTGATG
CGGTATTTTCTCCTTACGCATCTGTGCGGTATTTCACACCGCATATGGTGCACTCTCAGTACAATCTGCT
CTGATGCCGCATAGTTAAGCCAGTATACACTCCGCTATCGCTACGTGACTGGGTCATGGCTGCGCCCCGA
CACCCGCCAACACCCGCTGACGCGCCCTGACGGGCTTGTCTGCTCCCGGCATCCGCTTACAGACAAGCTG
TGACCGTCTCCGGGAGCTGCATGTGTCAGAGGTTTTCACCGTCATCACCGAAACGCGCGAGGCAGCAGAT
CAATTCGCGCGCGAAGGCGAAGCGGCATGCATAATGTGCCTGTCAAATGGACGAAGCAGGGATTCTGCAA
ACCCTATGCTACTCCGTCAAGCCGTCAATTGTCTGATTCGTTACCAATTATGACAACTTGACGGCTACAT
CATTCACTTTTTCTTCACAACCGGCACGGAACTCGCTCGGGCTGGCCCCGGTGCATTTTTTAAATACCCG
CGAGAAATAGAGTTGATCGTCAAAACCAACATTGCGACCGACGGTGGCGATAGGCATCCGGGTGGTGCTC
AAAAGCAGCTTCGCCTGGCTGATACGTTGGTCCTCGCGCCAGCTTAAGACGCTAATCCCTAACTGCTGGC
GGAAAAGATGTGACAGACGCGACGGCGACAAGCAAACATGCTGTGCGACGCTGGCGATATCAAAATTGCT
GTCTGCCAGGTGATCGCTGATGTACTGACAAGCCTCGCGTACCCGATTATCCATCGGTGGATGGAGCGAC
TCGTTAATCGCTTCCATGCGCCGCAGTAACAATTGCTCAAGCAGATTTATCGCCAGCAGCTCCGAATAGC
GCCCTTCCCCTTGCCCGGCGTTAATGATTTGCCCAAACAGGTCGCTGAAATGCGGCTGGTGCGCTTCATC
CGGGCGAAAGAACCCCGTATTGGCAAATATTGACGGCCAGTTAAGCCATTCATGCCAGTAGGCGCGCGGA
CGAAAGTAAACCCACTGGTGATACCATTCGCGAGCCTCCGGATGACGACCGTAGTGATGAATCTCTCCTG
GCGGGAACAGCAAAATATCACCCGGTCGGCAAACAAATTCTCGTCCCTGATTTTTCACCACCCCCTGACC
GCGAATGGTGAGATTGAGAATATAACCTTTCATTCCCAGCGGTCGGTCGATAAAAAAATCGAGATAACCG
TTGGCCTCAATCGGCGTTAAACCCGCCACCAGATGGGCATTAAACGAGTATCCCGGCAGCAGGGGATCAT
TTTGCGCTTCAGCCATACTTTTCATACTCCCGCCATTCAGAG
