Features (pLannotate 1.2.2; 13 found; start..end, strand, type, name):
      1..285     +  promoter       araBAD promoter: araBAD; promoter of the L-arabinose operon of E. coli; the araC regulatory gene is transcribed in the opposite direction (Guzman et al., 1995)
    325..343     +  CDS            7xHis (fragment): 6xHis affinity tag
    372..392     +  CDS            capTEV™ (fragment): composite tag for in vivo biotinylation, TEV protease cleavage, and 6xHis tagging
    403..1629    +  CDS            hmgA: HMDH_SACS2 - Experimental evidence at protein level: Swiss-Prot protein existence level 1. Converts HMG-CoA to mevalonate. From Saccharolobus solfataricus (strain ATCC 35092 / DSM 1617 / JCM 11322 / P2) (Sulfolobus solfataricus).
   1743..1858    +  ncRNA          5S rRNA: Accession: RF00001 - 5S ribosomal RNA
   1862..1948    +  terminator     rrnB T1 terminator: Escherichia coli rrnB; transcription terminator T1 from the E. coli rrnB gene
   2040..2067    +  terminator     rrnB T2 terminator: transcription terminator T2 from the E. coli rrnB gene
   2086..2177    +  promoter       AmpR promoter: bla
   2178..3038    +  CDS            AmpR: β-lactamase; bla; confers resistance to ampicillin, carbenicillin, and related antibiotics
   3209..3797    +  rep_origin     ori: high-copy-number ColE1/pMB1/pBR322/pUC origin of replication
   3983..4123    -  misc_feature   bom: basis of mobility region from pBR322
   4225..4265    -  CDS            rop (fragment): Rop protein, which maintains plasmids at low copy number; rop
   4387..5265    -  CDS            araC: L-arabinose regulatory protein; araC
>Addgene plasmid #108946 | pBADM11-HMGR | addgene full sequence | sequence record 220630 | Addgene NGS Result
AAGAAACCAATTGTCCATATTGCATCAGACATTGCCGTCACTGCGTCTTTTACTGGCTCTTCTCGCTAAC
CAAACCGGTAACCCCGCTTATTAAAAGCATTCTGTAACAAAGCGGGACCAAAGCCATGACAAAAACGCGT
AACAAAAGTGTCTATAATCACGGCAGAAAAGTCCACATTGATTATTTGCACGGCGTCACACTTTGCTATG
CCATAGCATTTTTATCCATAAGATTAGCGGATCCTACCTGACGCTTTTTATCGCAACTCTCTACTGTTTC
TCCATACCCGTTTTTTGGGCTAACAGGAGGAATTAACCATGAAACATCACCATCACCATCACCCCATGAG
CGATTACGACATCCCCACTACTGAGAATCTTTATTTTCAGGGCGCCATGGCGATGAAAATTGATGAAGTG
GTTGAAAAGTTAGTAAAGGGAGAAATTTCTTTTCATGAAGTTGACAATTTATTAGAAGCAAATGCTGCAA
TGGTTGCGAGGAGGCTTGCATTAGAGAAGATTGTAGGAGTCGGTCTTCCCTCAATTGGTTCTACAGTTAT
TGATTATAGTGAGATAAAAAATAAAAATGCCGAAAATGTGATTGGAGCAATACAAATACCATTAGGTATA
GTGGGGCCAATTAGAGTCAATGGTGATTACGCAAAGGGCGATTTCTATGTACCTATGGCGACGACAGAAG
GAGCGCTAATAGCCAGTGTAAATAGGGGTATCAAGGCTGTTACACTAAGTGGGGGAGTTAGGGCTAAGGT
TTTAAAGGATGAAATGACGAGAGCCCCCGTTTTTAAGTTTGATTCAATAGAACAGATACCGAATTTTCTA
AAGTTCATAGAGGAGAATCTTGAGAAGATAAGGAATATAGCCAATTCTACCTCTCATCATGGTAAATTAA
AATCCATTACACCTTTCGTACTAGGCAATAATGTTTGGCTTAGATTTTCCTTTGAAACTGGTGATGCTAT
GGGGATGAACATGGTTACGATAGCAGTTGAAAAAGTATGTGAGTTTATAGAGGAAAACTTCCCATCAGCT
GATTGTTTAGCTGTAAGCGGAAATATGTGTAGTGATAAGAAACAGACCAATGTCAATAGCCTCTTCGGTA
GAGGTAAAACTGTAGTGGCTGAGGCTCTCATCAAGAAGGATGTTATAAGGAATATATTACACTCTAATGC
TCAACTAATTCATGATATAAATCTACGGAAGAATTGGCTCGGGACAGCAAGAGCAGGATCCTTATCTCAA
TTTAATGCTCATTTCGCAAACATAGTCACAGCAATCTTTATAGCTACTGGCCAAGATGTAGCTCAAATAG
TTGAGAGTAGTTCTGGATATACATGGACTGAAGTAAGAGGAGAGGACTTATATATATCAGTTACACTGCC
CTCGTTAGAAGTAGGAACTGTAGGAGGAGGTACAAGGTTACCTACCCAGAAAGAAGCCCTATCCATTATG
GGAGTTTACGGCAGTGGAAATCCACCTGGCTCTAATGCTAAGAAATTAGCTGAGATCATAGCTTCTACTG
TACTATCTGGGGAACTTAATCTCCTAGCTGCTTTATCCAACAAGGAGTTAGGTAAGGCTCACGCTAAACT
TGGAAGAGCTATGAAAGTCTAATAAGCTTGCGGCCGCACTCGAGAGCTTGGCTGTTTTGGCGGATGAGAG
AAGATTTTCAGCCTGATACAGATTAAATCAGAACGCAGAAGCGGTCTGATAAAACAGAATTTGCCTGGCG
GCAGTAGCGCGGTGGTCCCACCTGACCCCATGCCGAACTCAGAAGTGAAACGCCGTAGCGCCGATGGTAG
TGTGGGGTCTCCCCATGCGAGAGTAGGGAACTGCCAGGCATCAAATAAAACGAAAGGCTCAGTCGAAAGA
CTGGGCCTTTCGTTTTATCTGTTGTTTGTCGGTGAACGCTCTCCTGAGTAGGACAAATCCGCCGGGAGCG
GATTTGAACGTTGCGAAGCAACGGCCCGGAGGGTGGCGGGCAGGACGCCCGCCATAAACTGCCAGGCATC
AAATTAAGCAGAAGGCCATCCTGACGGATGGCCTTTTTGCGTTTCTACAAACTCTTTTGTTTATTTTTCT
AAATACATTCAAATATGTATCCGCTCATGAGACAATAACCCTGATAAATGCTTCAATAATATTGAAAAAG
GAAGAGTATGAGTATTCAACATTTCCGTGTCGCCCTTATTCCCTTTTTTGCGGCATTTTGCCTTCCTGTT
TTTGCTCACCCAGAAACGCTGGTGAAAGTAAAAGATGCTGAAGATCAGTTGGGTGCACGAGTGGGTTACA
TCGAACTGGATCTCAACAGCGGTAAGATCCTTGAGAGTTTTCGCCCCGAAGAACGTTTTCCAATGATGAG
CACTTTTAAAGTTCTGCTATGTGGCGCGGTATTATCCCGTGTTGACGCCGGGCAAGAGCAACTCGGTCGC
CGCATACACTATTCTCAGAATGACTTGGTTGAGTACTCACCAGTCACAGAAAAGCATCTTACGGATGGCA
TGACAGTAAGAGAATTATGCAGTGCTGCCATAACCATGAGTGATAACACTGCGGCCAACTTACTTCTGAC
AACGATCGGAGGACCGAAGGAGCTAACCGCTTTTTTGCACAACATGGGGGATCATGTAACTCGCCTTGAT
CGTTGGGAACCGGAGCTGAATGAAGCCATACCAAACGACGAGCGTGACACCACGATGCCTGTAGCAATGG
CAACAACGTTGCGCAAACTATTAACTGGCGAACTACTTACTCTAGCTTCCCGGCAACAATTAATAGACTG
GATGGAGGCGGATAAAGTTGCAGGACCACTTCTGCGCTCGGCCCTTCCGGCTGGCTGGTTTATTGCTGAT
AAATCTGGAGCCGGTGAGCGTGGGTCTCGCGGTATCATTGCAGCACTGGGGCCAGATGGTAAGCCCTCCC
GTATCGTAGTTATCTACACGACGGGGAGTCAGGCAACTATGGATGAACGAAATAGACAGATCGCTGAGAT
AGGTGCCTCACTGATTAAGCATTGGTAACTGTCAGACCAAGTTTACTCATATATACTTTAGATTGATTTA
AAACTTCATTTTTAATTTAAAAGGATCTAGGTGAAGATCCTTTTTGATAATCTCATGACCAAAATCCCTT
AACGTGAGTTTTCGTTCCACTGAGCGTCAGACCCCGTAGAAAAGATCAAAGGATCTTCTTGAGATCCTTT
TTTTCTGCGCGTAATCTGCTGCTTGCAAACAAAAAAACCACCGCTACCAGCGGTGGTTTGTTTGCCGGAT
CAAGAGCTACCAACTCTTTTTCCGAAGGTAACTGGCTTCAGCAGAGCGCAGATACCAAATACTGTCCTTC
TAGTGTAGCCGTAGTTAGGCCACCACTTCAAGAACTCTGTAGCACCGCCTACATACCTCGCTCTGCTAAT
CCTGTTACCAGTGGCTGCTGCCAGTGGCGATAAGTCGTGTCTTACCGGGTTGGACTCAAGACGATAGTTA
CCGGATAAGGCGCAGCGGTCGGGCTGAACGGGGGGTTCGTGCACACAGCCCAGCTTGGAGCGAACGACCT
ACACCGAACTGAGATACCTACAGCGTGAGCTATGAGAAAGCGCCACGCTTCCCGAAGGGAGAAAGGCGGA
CAGGTATCCGGTAAGCGGCAGGGTCGGAACAGGAGAGCGCACGAGGGAGCTTCCAGGGGGAAACGCCTGG
TATCTTTATAGTCCTGTCGGGTTTCGCCACCTCTGACTTGAGCGTCGATTTTTGTGATGCTCGTCAGGGG
GGCGGAGCCTATGGAAAAACGCCAGCAACGCGGCCTTTTTACGGTTCCTGGCCTTTTGCTGGCCTTTTGC
TCACATGTTCTTTCCTGCGTTATCCCCTGATTCTGTGGATAACCGTATTACCGCCTTTGAGTGAGCTGAT
ACCGCTCGCCGCAGCCGAACGACCGAGCGCAGCGAGTCAGTGAGCGAGGAAGCGGAAGAGCGCCTGATGC
GGTATTTTCTCCTTACGCATCTGTGCGGTATTTCACACCGCATATGGTGCACTCTCAGTACAATCTGCTC
TGATGCCGCATAGTTAAGCCAGTATACACTCCGCTATCGCTACGTGACTGGGTCATGGCTGCGCCCCGAC
ACCCGCCAACACCCGCTGACGCGCCCTGACGGGCTTGTCTGCTCCCGGCATCCGCTTACAGACAAGCTGT
GACCGTCTCCGGGAGCTGCATGTGTCAGAGGTTTTCACCGTCATCACCGAAACGCGCGAGGCAGCAGATC
AATTCGCGCGCGAAGGCGAAGCGGCATGCATAATGTGCCTGTCAAATGGACGAAGCAGGGATTCTGCAAA
CCCTATGCTACTCCGTCAAGCCGTCAATTGTCTGATTCGTTACCAATTATGACAACTTGACGGCTACATC
ATTCACTTTTTCTTCACAACCGGCACGGAACTCGCTCGGGCTGGCCCCGGTGCATTTTTTAAATACCCGC
GAGAAATAGAGTTGATCGTCAAAACCAACATTGCGACCGACGGTGGCGATAGGCATCCGGGTGGTGCTCA
AAAGCAGCTTCGCCTGGCTGATACGTTGGTCCTCGCGCCAGCTTAAGACGCTAATCCCTAACTGCTGGCG
GAAAAGATGTGACAGACGCGACGGCGACAAGCAAACATGCTGTGCGACGCTGGCGATATCAAAATTGCTG
TCTGCCAGGTGATCGCTGATGTACTGACAAGCCTCGCGTACCCGATTATCCATCGGTGGATGGAGCGACT
CGTTAATCGCTTCCATGCGCCGCAGTAACAATTGCTCAAGCAGATTTATCGCCAGCAGCTCCGAATAGCG
CCCTTCCCCTTGCCCGGCGTTAATGATTTGCCCAAACAGGTCGCTGAAATGCGGCTGGTGCGCTTCATCC
GGGCGAAAGAACCCCGTATTGGCAAATATTGACGGCCAGTTAAGCCATTCATGCCAGTAGGCGCGCGGAC
GAAAGTAAACCCACTGGTGATACCATTCGCGAGCCTCCGGATGACGACCGTAGTGATGAATCTCTCCTGG
CGGGAACAGCAAAATATCACCCGGTCGGCAAACAAATTCTCGTCCCTGATTTTTCACCACCCCCTGACCG
CGAATGGTGAGATTGAGAATATAACCTTTCATTCCCAGCGGTCGGTCGATAAAAAAATCGAGATAACCGT
TGGCCTCAATCGGCGTTAAACCCGCCACCAGATGGGCATTAAACGAGTATCCCGGCAGCAGGGGATCATT
TTGCGCTTCAGCCATACTTTTCATACTCCCGCCATTCAGAG
